Addgene plasmid #196723: pRDA52_Lenti.puro.U6_modified DR
Purpose: (Empty Backbone) For cloning pairs of AsCas12a guides with two DRs that are as different as possible.
Depositing lab: Bernhard Schmierer. Depositing organization: Karolinska Institutet.
Backbone
  Vector backbone: lentiGuide-Puro (#52963)
  Vector type: Lentiviral, CRISPR
  Selectable markers: Puromycin
Growth in bacteria
  Bacterial resistance: Ampicillin, 100 μg/mL
  Growth temperature: 30°C
  Growth strain: NEB Stable
  Copy number: Unknown
Gene/Insert
  Gene/Insert name: None
Terms and licenses: Academic/Nonprofit Terms; Industry Terms: Not Available to Industry
Depositor comments: Modified pRDA_052 to change DR from TAATTTCTACTCTTGTAGAT to AAATTTCTCCTCTTGGAGAT
How to cite: pRDA52_Lenti.puro.U6_modified DR was a gift from Bernhard Schmierer (Addgene plasmid # 196723 ; http://n2t.net/addgene:196723 ; RRID:Addgene_196723)
