[The description below was written by a language model from this plasmid's Addgene catalogue record and pLannotate feature annotations shown in this document.]
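Description:
pRDA52_Lenti.puro.U6_modified DR is an empty lentiviral CRISPR backbone, listed as derived from lentiGuide-Puro and described by the depositor as a modification of pRDA_052. It is intended for cloning pairs of AsCas12a guide RNAs. The defining change is an altered direct repeat (DR), the short scaffold element that Cas12a recognises and uses to process guide arrays. Making the vector-encoded DR differ from the standard one means a two-guide array can carry two DRs that are as dissimilar as possible, which would be expected to reduce repeated sequence within the cassette. The DR itself and the cloning site are not annotated in the feature table, but they presumably lie just downstream of the human U6 RNA polymerase III promoter that drives guide expression. No insert is present, and no Cas12a coding sequence appears in the annotations, so the nuclease must be supplied separately.

The viral portion has a third-generation layout. An RSV promoter is fused to a truncated HIV-1 5' LTR, followed by the Ψ packaging signal with a gag fragment, the RRE for Rev-dependent RNA export, a cPPT/CTS, and a self-inactivating ΔU3 3' LTR. Downstream of the U6 cassette, the EF-1α core promoter with its intron A drives puromycin N-acetyltransferase for selection of transduced mammalian cells, and a WPRE enhances transcript expression. Outside the LTRs are an SV40 poly(A) signal and SV40 origin, an f1 origin, remnants of lac and lacZα elements with T7 and T3 promoters, a high-copy ColE1/pUC-type origin, and β-lactamase for ampicillin selection in E. coli. The record specifies a recombination-tolerant bacterial strain for propagation, as is usual for LTR-containing plasmids.
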