Features (pLannotate 1.2.2; 28 found; start..end, strand, type, name):
      1..227     +  promoter       RSV promoter: Rous sarcoma virus enhancer/promoter
    228..408     +  LTR            5' LTR (truncated): truncated 5' long terminal repeat (LTR) from HIV-1
    455..580     +  misc_feature   HIV-1 Ψ: packaging signal of human immunodeficiency virus type 1
    564..927     +  CDS            HIV-1 gag (fragment): gag protein from human immunodeficiency virus 1; gag
   1073..1306    +  misc_feature   RRE: The Rev response element (RRE) of HIV-1 allows for Rev-dependent mRNA export from the nucleus to the cytoplasm.
   1683..1709    +  CDS            Rev (fragment): human immunodeficiency virus 1 (HIV-1) Rev protein; rev; enhances nuclear export of unspliced and incompletely spliced viral mRNAs
   1719..1959    +  promoter       U6 promoter: RNA polymerase III promoter for human U6 snRNA
   2074..2191    +  misc_feature   cPPT/CTS: central polypurine tract and central termination sequence of HIV-1
   2257..2323    +  CDS            small t antigen (fragment): SV40 (simian virus 40) small t antigen
   2349..2560    +  promoter       EF-1α core promoter: core promoter for human elongation factor EF-1α
   2561..3499    +  intron         EF-1α intron A: intron upstream of the start codon of human EF-1α
   3521..4120    +  CDS            PuroR (fragment): puromycin N-acetyltransferase; pac from Streptomyces; confers resistance to puromycin
   4136..4724    +  misc_feature   WPRE: woodchuck hepatitis virus posttranscriptional regulatory element
   4775..4794    +  misc_feature   cPPT/CTS (fragment): central polypurine tract and central termination sequence of HIV-1
   4796..5029    +  LTR            3' LTR (ΔU3): self-inactivating 3' long terminal repeat (LTR) from HIV-1
   5107..5228    +  polyA_signal   SV40 poly(A) signal: SV40 polyadenylation signal
   5268..5403    +  rep_origin     SV40 ori: SV40 origin of replication
   5424..5442    -  promoter       T7 promoter: promoter for bacteriophage T7 RNA polymerase
   5450..5605    +  CDS            lacZα (fragment): LacZα fragment of β-galactosidase; lacZ fragment
   5610..6038    +  rep_origin     f1 ori (sequence partly withheld): f1 bacteriophage origin of replication; arrow indicates direction of (+) strand synthesis
   6091..6195    +  promoter       AmpR promoter: bla
   6196..7056    +  CDS            AmpR: β-lactamase; bla; confers resistance to ampicillin, carbenicillin, and related antibiotics
   7227..7815    +  rep_origin     ori: high-copy-number ColE1/pMB1/pBR322/pUC origin of replication
   7998..8090    +  CDS            lacI (fragment): lac repressor; lacI; The lac repressor binds to the lac operator to inhibit transcription in E. coli. This inhibition can be relieved by adding lactose or isopropyl-β-D-thiogalactopyranoside (IPTG).
   8103..8124    +  protein_bind   CAP binding site: CAP binding activates transcription in the presence of cAMP. E. coli catabolite activator protein
   8139..8169    +  promoter       lac promoter: promoter for the E. coli lac operon
   8177..8193    +  protein_bind   lac operator: The lac repressor binds to the lac operator to inhibit transcription in E. coli. This inhibition can be relieved by adding lactose or isopropyl-β-D-thiogalactopyranoside (IPTG). lac repressor encoded by lacI
   8238..8256    +  promoter       T3 promoter: promoter for bacteriophage T3 RNA polymerase
>Addgene plasmid #196723 | pRDA52_Lenti.puro.U6_modified DR | addgene full sequence | sequence record 389696 | Addgene NGS Result
TGTAGTCTTATGCAATACTCTTGTAGTCTTGCAACATGGTAACGATGAGTTAGCAACATGCCTTACAAGG
AGAGAAAAAGCACCGTGCATGCCGATTGGTGGAAGTAAGGTGGTACGATCGTGCCTTATTAGGAAGGCAA
CAGACGGGTCTGACATGGATTGGACGAACCACTGAATTGCCGCATTGCAGAGATATTGTATTTAAGTGCC
TAGCTCGATACATAAACGGGTCTCTCTGGTTAGACCAGATCTGAGCCTGGGAGCTCTCTGGCTAACTAGG
GAACCCACTGCTTAAGCCTCAATAAAGCTTGCCTTGAGTGCTTCAAGTAGTGTGTGCCCGTCTGTTGTGT
GACTCTGGTAACTAGAGATCCCTCAGACCCTTTTAGTCAGTGTGGAAAATCTCTAGCAGTGGCGCCCGAA
CAGGGACTTGAAAGCGAAAGGGAAACCAGAGGAGCTCTCTCGACGCAGGACTCGGCTTGCTGAAGCGCGC
ACGGCAAGAGGCGAGGGGCGGCGACTGGTGAGTACGCCAAAAATTTTGACTAGCGGAGGCTAGAAGGAGA
GAGATGGGTGCGAGAGCGTCAGTATTAAGCGGGGGAGAATTAGATCGCGATGGGAAAAAATTCGGTTAAG
GCCAGGGGGAAAGAAAAAATATAAATTAAAACATATAGTATGGGCAAGCAGGGAGCTAGAACGATTCGCA
GTTAATCCTGGCCTGTTAGAAACATCAGAAGGCTGTAGACAAATACTGGGACAGCTACAACCATCCCTTC
AGACAGGATCAGAAGAACTTAGATCATTATATAATACAGTAGCAACCCTCTATTGTGTGCATCAAAGGAT
AGAGATAAAAGACACCAAGGAAGCTTTAGACAAGATAGAGGAAGAGCAAAACAAAAGTAAGACCACCGCA
CAGCAAGCGGCCGCTGATCTTCAGACCTGGAGGAGGAGATATGAGGGACAATTGGAGAAGTGAATTATAT
AAATATAAAGTAGTAAAAATTGAACCATTAGGAGTAGCACCCACCAAGGCAAAGAGAAGAGTGGTGCAGA
GAGAAAAAAGAGCAGTGGGAATAGGAGCTTTGTTCCTTGGGTTCTTGGGAGCAGCAGGAAGCACTATGGG
CGCAGCGTCAATGACGCTGACGGTACAGGCCAGACAATTATTGTCTGGTATAGTGCAGCAGCAGAACAAT
TTGCTGAGGGCTATTGAGGCGCAACAGCATCTGTTGCAACTCACAGTCTGGGGCATCAAGCAGCTCCAGG
CAAGAATCCTGGCTGTGGAAAGATACCTAAAGGATCAACAGCTCCTGGGGATTTGGGGTTGCTCTGGAAA
ACTCATTTGCACCACTGCTGTGCCTTGGAATGCTAGTTGGAGTAATAAATCTCTGGAACAGATTTGGAAT
CACACGACCTGGATGGAGTGGGACAGAGAAATTAACAATTACACAAGCTTAATACACTCCTTAATTGAAG
AATCGCAAAACCAGCAAGAAAAGAATGAACAAGAATTATTGGAATTAGATAAATGGGCAAGTTTGTGGAA
TTGGTTTAACATAACAAATTGGCTGTGGTATATAAAATTATTCATAATGATAGTAGGAGGCTTGGTAGGT
TTAAGAATAGTTTTTGCTGTACTTTCTATAGTGAATAGAGTTAGGCAGGGATATTCACCATTATCGTTTC
AGACCCACCTCCCAACCCCGAGGGGACCCAGAGGTACCGAGGGCCTATTTCCCATGATTCCTTCATATTT
GCATATACGATACAAGGCTGTTAGAGAGATAATTAGAATTAATTTGACTGTAAACACAAAGATATTAGTA
CAAAATACGTGACGTAGAAAGTAATAATTTCTTGGGTAGTTTGCAGTTTTAAAATTATGTTTTAAAATGG
ACTATCATATGCTTACCGTAACTTGAAAGTATTTCGATTTCTTGGCTTTATATATCTTGTGGAAAGGACG
AAACACCGAAATTTCTCCTCTTGGAGATGGAGACGCGTTTTTTCTCGTCTCTGAATTCGCTAGCAAGCTT
GGCGTAACTAGATCTTGAGACAAATGGCAGTATTCATCCACAATTTTAAAAGAAAAGGGGGGATTGGGGG
GTACAGTGCAGGGGAAAGAATAGTAGACATAATAGCAACAGACATACAAACTAAAGAATTACAAAAACAA
ATTACAAAAATTCAAAATTTTCGGGTTTATTACAGGGACAGCAGAGATCCACTTTGGCGCCGGCTCGAGG
GGGCCCGGGTGCAAAGATGGATAAAGTTTTAAACAGAGAGGAATCTTTGCAGCTAATGGACCTTCTAGGT
CTTGAAAGGAGTGGGAATTGGCTCCGGTGCCCGTCAGTGGGCAGAGCGCACATCGCCCACAGTCCCCGAG
AAGTTGGGGGGAGGGGTCGGCAATTGATCCGGTGCCTAGAGAAGGTGGCGCGGGGTAAACTGGGAAAGTG
ATGTCGTGTACTGGCTCCGCCTTTTTCCCGAGGGTGGGGGAGAACCGTATATAAGTGCAGTAGTCGCCGT
GAACGTTCTTTTTCGCAACGGGTTTGCCGCCAGAACACAGGTAAGTGCCGTGTGTGGTTCCCGCGGGCCT
GGCCTCTTTACGGGTTATGGCCCTTGCGTGCCTTGAATTACTTCCACCTGGCTGCAGTACGTGATTCTTG
ATCCCGAGCTTCGGGTTGGAAGTGGGTGGGAGAGTTCGAGGCCTTGCGCTTAAGGAGCCCCTTCGCCTCG
TGCTTGAGTTGAGGCCTGGCCTGGGCGCTGGGGCCGCCGCGTGCGAATCTGGTGGCACCTTCGCGCCTGT
CTCGCTGCTTTCGATAAGTCTCTAGCCATTTAAAATTTTTGATGACCTGCTGCGACGCTTTTTTTCTGGC
AAGATAGTCTTGTAAATGCGGGCCAAGATCTGCACACTGGTATTTCGGTTTTTGGGGCCGCGGGCGGCGA
CGGGGCCCGTGCGTCCCAGCGCACATGTTCGGCGAGGCGGGGCCTGCGAGCGCGGCCACCGAGAATCGGA
CGGGGGTAGTCTCAAGCTGGCCGGCCTGCTCTGGTGCCTGGCCTCGCGCCGCCGTGTATCGCCCCGCCCT
GGGCGGCAAGGCTGGCCCGGTCGGCACCAGTTGCGTGAGCGGAAAGATGGCCGCTTCCCGGCCCTGCTGC
AGGGAGCTCAAAATGGAGGACGCGGCGCTCGGGAGAGCGGGCGGGTGAGTCACCCACACAAAGGAAAAGG
GCCTTTCCGTCCTCAGCCGTCGCTTCATGTGACTCCACGGAGTACCGGGCGCCGTCCAGGCACCTCGATT
AGTTCTCGAGCTTTTGGAGTACGTCGTCTTTAGGTTGGGGGGAGGGGTTTTATGCGATGGAGTTTCCCCA
CACTGAGTGGGTGGAGACTGAAGTTAGGCCAGCTTGGCACTTGATGTAATTCTCCTTGGAATTTGCCCTT
TTTGAGTTTGGATCTTGGTTCATTCTCAAGCCTCAGACAGTGGTTCAAAGTTTTTTTCTTCCATTTCAGG
TGTCGTGACGTACGGCCACCATGACCGAGTACAAGCCCACGGTGCGCCTCGCCACCCGCGACGACGTCCC
CAGGGCCGTACGCACCCTCGCCGCCGCGTTCGCCGACTACCCCGCCACGCGCCACACCGTCGATCCGGAC
CGCCACATCGAGCGGGTCACCGAGCTGCAAGAACTCTTCCTCACGCGCGTCGGGCTCGACATCGGCAAGG
TGTGGGTCGCGGACGACGGCGCCGCCGTGGCGGTCTGGACCACGCCGGAGAGCGTCGAAGCGGGGGCGGT
GTTCGCCGAGATCGGCCCGCGCATGGCCGAGTTGAGCGGTTCCCGGCTGGCCGCGCAGCAACAGATGGAA
GGCCTCCTGGCGCCGCACCGGCCCAAGGAGCCCGCGTGGTTCCTGGCCACCGTCGGAGTCTCGCCCGACC
ACCAGGGCAAGGGTCTGGGCAGCGCCGTCGTGCTCCCCGGAGTGGAGGCGGCCGAGCGCGCCGGGGTGCC
CGCCTTCCTGGAGACCTCCGCGCCCCGCAACCTCCCCTTCTACGAGCGGCTCGGCTTCACCGTCACCGCC
GACGTCGAGGTGCCCGAAGGACCGCGCACCTGGTGCATGACCCGCAAGCCCGGTGCCTGAACGCGTTAAG
TCGACAATCAACCTCTGGATTACAAAATTTGTGAAAGATTGACTGGTATTCTTAACTATGTTGCTCCTTT
TACGCTATGTGGATACGCTGCTTTAATGCCTTTGTATCATGCTATTGCTTCCCGTATGGCTTTCATTTTC
TCCTCCTTGTATAAATCCTGGTTGCTGTCTCTTTATGAGGAGTTGTGGCCCGTTGTCAGGCAACGTGGCG
TGGTGTGCACTGTGTTTGCTGACGCAACCCCCACTGGTTGGGGCATTGCCACCACCTGTCAGCTCCTTTC
CGGGACTTTCGCTTTCCCCCTCCCTATTGCCACGGCGGAACTCATCGCCGCCTGCCTTGCCCGCTGCTGG
ACAGGGGCTCGGCTGTTGGGCACTGACAATTCCGTGGTGTTGTCGGGGAAATCATCGTCCTTTCCTTGGC
TGCTCGCCTGTGTTGCCACCTGGATTCTGCGCGGGACGTCCTTCTGCTACGTCCCTTCGGCCCTCAATCC
AGCGGACCTTCCTTCCCGCGGCCTGCTGCCGGCTCTGCGGCCTCTTCCGCGTCTTCGCCTTCGCCCTCAG
ACGAGTCGGATCTCCCTTTGGGCCGCCTCCCCGCGTCGACTTTAAGACCAATGACTTACAAGGCAGCTGT
AGATCTTAGCCACTTTTTAAAAGAAAAGGGGGGACTGGAAGGGCTAATTCACTCCCAACGAAGACAAGAT
CTGCTTTTTGCTTGTACTGGGTCTCTCTGGTTAGACCAGATCTGAGCCTGGGAGCTCTCTGGCTAACTAG
GGAACCCACTGCTTAAGCCTCAATAAAGCTTGCCTTGAGTGCTTCAAGTAGTGTGTGCCCGTCTGTTGTG
TGACTCTGGTAACTAGAGATCCCTCAGACCCTTTTAGTCAGTGTGGAAAATCTCTAGCAGTACGTATAGT
AGTTCATGTCATCTTATTATTCAGTATTTATAACTTGCAAAGAAATGAATATCAGAGAGTGAGAGGAACT
TGTTTATTGCAGCTTATAATGGTTACAAATAAAGCAATAGCATCACAAATTTCACAAATAAAGCATTTTT
TTCACTGCATTCTAGTTGTGGTTTGTCCAAACTCATCAATGTATCTTATCATGTCTGGCTCTAGCTATCC
CGCCCCTAACTCCGCCCATCCCGCCCCTAACTCCGCCCAGTTCCGCCCATTCTCCGCCCCATGGCTGACT
AATTTTTTTTATTTATGCAGAGGCCGAGGCCGCCTCGGCCTCTGAGCTATTCCAGAAGTAGTGAGGAGGC
TTTTTTGGAGGCCTAGGGACGTACCCAATTCGCCCTATAGTGAGTCGTATTACGCGCGCTCACTGGCCGT
CGTTTTACAACGTCGTGACTGGGAAAACCCTGGCGTTACCCAACTTAATCGCCTTGCAGCACATCCCCCT
TTCGCCAGCTGGCGTAATAGCGAAGAGGCCCGCACCGATCGCCCTTCCCAACAGTTGCGCAGCCTGAATG
GCGAATGGG
[124 nt withheld, positions 5610-5733]
C
[91 nt withheld, positions 5735-5825]
A
[49 nt withheld, positions 5827-5875]
CCTTTGACGTTGGAGTCCACGTTCTTT
[37 nt withheld, positions 5903-5939]
ACCCTATCTCGGTCTATTCTTTTGATTTATAAGGGATTTTGCCGATTTCGGCCTATTGGTTAAAAAATGA
GCTGATTTAACAAAAATTTAACGCGAATTTTAACAAAATATTAACGCTTACAATTTAGGTGGCACTTTTC
GGGGAAATGTGCGCGGAACCCCTATTTGTTTATTTTTCTAAATACATTCAAATATGTATCCGCTCATGAG
ACAATAACCCTGATAAATGCTTCAATAATATTGAAAAAGGAAGAGTATGAGTATTCAACATTTCCGTGTC
GCCCTTATTCCCTTTTTTGCGGCATTTTGCCTTCCTGTTTTTGCTCACCCAGAAACGCTGGTGAAAGTAA
AAGATGCTGAAGATCAGTTGGGTGCACGAGTGGGTTACATCGAACTGGATCTCAACAGCGGTAAGATCCT
TGAGAGTTTTCGCCCCGAAGAACGTTTTCCAATGATGAGCACTTTTAAAGTTCTGCTATGTGGCGCGGTA
TTATCCCGTATTGACGCCGGGCAAGAGCAACTCGGTCGCCGCATACACTATTCTCAGAATGACTTGGTTG
AGTACTCACCAGTCACAGAAAAGCATCTTACGGATGGCATGACAGTAAGAGAATTATGCAGTGCTGCCAT
AACCATGAGTGATAACACTGCGGCCAACTTACTTCTGACAACGATCGGAGGACCGAAGGAGCTAACCGCT
TTTTTGCACAACATGGGGGATCATGTAACTCGCCTTGATCGTTGGGAACCGGAGCTGAATGAAGCCATAC
CAAACGACGAGCGTGACACCACGATGCCTGTAGCAATGGCAACAACGTTGCGCAAACTATTAACTGGCGA
ACTACTTACTCTAGCTTCCCGGCAACAATTAATAGACTGGATGGAGGCGGATAAAGTTGCAGGACCACTT
CTGCGCTCGGCCCTTCCGGCTGGCTGGTTTATTGCTGATAAATCTGGAGCCGGTGAGCGTGGGTCTCGCG
GTATCATTGCAGCACTGGGGCCAGATGGTAAGCCCTCCCGTATCGTAGTTATCTACACGACGGGGAGTCA
GGCAACTATGGATGAACGAAATAGACAGATCGCTGAGATAGGTGCCTCACTGATTAAGCATTGGTAACTG
TCAGACCAAGTTTACTCATATATACTTTAGATTGATTTAAAACTTCATTTTTAATTTAAAAGGATCTAGG
TGAAGATCCTTTTTGATAATCTCATGACCAAAATCCCTTAACGTGAGTTTTCGTTCCACTGAGCGTCAGA
CCCCGTAGAAAAGATCAAAGGATCTTCTTGAGATCCTTTTTTTCTGCGCGTAATCTGCTGCTTGCAAACA
AAAAAACCACCGCTACCAGCGGTGGTTTGTTTGCCGGATCAAGAGCTACCAACTCTTTTTCCGAAGGTAA
CTGGCTTCAGCAGAGCGCAGATACCAAATACTGTTCTTCTAGTGTAGCCGTAGTTAGGCCACCACTTCAA
GAACTCTGTAGCACCGCCTACATACCTCGCTCTGCTAATCCTGTTACCAGTGGCTGCTGCCAGTGGCGAT
AAGTCGTGTCTTACCGGGTTGGACTCAAGACGATAGTTACCGGATAAGGCGCAGCGGTCGGGCTGAACGG
GGGGTTCGTGCACACAGCCCAGCTTGGAGCGAACGACCTACACCGAACTGAGATACCTACAGCGTGAGCT
ATGAGAAAGCGCCACGCTTCCCGAAGGGAGAAAGGCGGACAGGTATCCGGTAAGCGGCAGGGTCGGAACA
GGAGAGCGCACGAGGGAGCTTCCAGGGGGAAACGCCTGGTATCTTTATAGTCCTGTCGGGTTTCGCCACC
TCTGACTTGAGCGTCGATTTTTGTGATGCTCGTCAGGGGGGCGGAGCCTATGGAAAAACGCCAGCAACGC
GGCCTTTTTACGGTTCCTGGCCTTTTGCTGGCCTTTTGCTCACATGTTCTTTCCTGCGTTATCCCCTGAT
TCTGTGGATAACCGTATTACCGCCTTTGAGTGAGCTGATACCGCTCGCCGCAGCCGAACGACCGAGCGCA
GCGAGTCAGTGAGCGAGGAAGCGGAAGAGCGCCCAATACGCAAACCGCCTCTCCCCGCGCGTTGGCCGAT
TCATTAATGCAGCTGGCACGACAGGTTTCCCGACTGGAAAGCGGGCAGTGAGCGCAACGCAATTAATGTG
AGTTAGCTCACTCATTAGGCACCCCAGGCTTTACACTTTATGCTTCCGGCTCGTATGTTGTGTGGAATTG
TGAGCGGATAACAATTTCACACAGGAAACAGCTATGACCATGATTACGCCAAGCGCGCAATTAACCCTCA
CTAAAGGGAACAAAAGCTGGAGCTGCAAGCTTAA
